Addgene plasmid #221430: pENTR-ABCC1_K684I_STOP
Purpose: Gateway entry clone with codon-optimized ORF sequence for subcloning into custom expression vectors
Depositing lab: RESOLUTE Consortium & Giulio Superti-Furga. Depositing organization: CeMM Research Center for Molecular Medicine.
Backbone
  Vector backbone: pENTR
  Backbone manufacturer: Twist Bioscience
  Vector type: Mammalian Expression
Growth in bacteria
  Bacterial resistance: Kanamycin, 50 μg/mL
  Growth temperature: 37°C
  Growth strain: NEB Stable
  Copy number: High Copy
Gene/Insert
  Gene/Insert name: ABCC1
  Species: H. sapiens (human)
  Insert size (bp): 4593
  Mutation: K684I
  Entrez Gene: ABCC1 (a.k.a. ABC29, ABCC, DFNA77, GS-X, MRP, MRP1)
  Cloning method: Gateway Cloning
  Sequencing primers: 5′ M13; 3′ M13r
Terms and licenses: Academic/Nonprofit Terms; Industry Terms: Not Available to Industry
Depositor comments: RESOLUTE ID: PD05PC-W
How to cite: pENTR-ABCC1_K684I_STOP was a gift from RESOLUTE Consortium & Giulio Superti-Furga (Addgene plasmid # 221430 ; http://n2t.net/addgene:221430 ; RRID:Addgene_221430)
