[The description below was written by a language model from this plasmid's Addgene catalogue record and pLannotate feature annotations shown in this document.]
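Description:
pENTR-ABCC1_K684I_STOP is a Gateway entry clone built on a pENTR backbone synthesized by Twist Bioscience. It carries a codon-optimized open reading frame for human ABCC1 (also known as MRP1), an ATP-dependent exporter of organic anions, glutathione conjugates and many drugs, which is associated with resistance to anticancer agents. The 4,593 bp insert bears a K684I substitution. The record does not explain its functional purpose. The "STOP" in the name suggests that the ORF keeps its own stop codon, which would yield an untagged C-terminus after transfer, although this is not spelled out in the catalogue fields.

In the 6,999 nt sequence record, the ABCC1 coding sequence lies between attL1 and attL2 sites. An LR Clonase reaction can therefore move it directionally into any attR-containing destination vector. The plasmid replicates in E. coli from a high-copy ColE1/pUC-type origin and is selected with kanamycin through an aph(3')-Ia gene. An rrnB T1 terminator and small MCS and lacZα remnants are the only other annotated elements. No promoter is annotated upstream of the ORF, so despite the "Mammalian Expression" classification, expression depends on the destination vector chosen. The intended use is subcloning into custom expression vectors.

A second sequence record of 5,239 nt is attached to the same entry but does not match this description. It shows a CMV enhancer/promoter, an SV40-driven NeoR/KanR cassette, an f1 ori and a coding region resembling an Arabidopsis protein, with no att sites or ABCC1. It appears to represent a different plasmid and should not be taken as describing this construct.
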