Features (pLannotate 1.2.2; 14 found; start..end, strand, type, name):
   1067..1270    -  promoter       CMV promoter: human cytomegalovirus (CMV) immediate early promoter
   1271..1574    -  enhancer       CMV enhancer: human cytomegalovirus immediate early enhancer
   1749..2337    -  rep_origin     ori: high-copy-number ColE1/pMB1/pBR322/pUC origin of replication
   2559..2575    +  polyA_signal   bGH poly(A) signal (fragment): bovine growth hormone polyadenylation signal
   2666..2713    -  polyA_signal   HSV TK poly(A) signal: herpes simplex virus thymidine kinase polyadenylation signal (Cole and Stacy, 1985)
   2772..2924    -  CDS            ble (fragment): BLE_KLEPN - Experimental evidence at protein level: Swiss-Prot protein existence level 1. Binding protein with a strong affinity to the bleomycin family of antibiotics. Binds to CL990; an antimitotic-antibiotic compound. From Klebsiella pneumoniae.
   2945..3739    -  CDS            NeoR/KanR: aminoglycoside phosphotransferase from Tn5; aph(3')-II (or nptII); confers resistance to neomycin, kanamycin, and G418 (Geneticin®)
   3774..4131    -  promoter       SV40 promoter: SV40 enhancer and early promoter
   4133..4237    -  promoter       AmpR promoter: bla
   4264..4692    +  rep_origin     f1 ori (sequence partly withheld): f1 bacteriophage origin of replication; arrow indicates direction of (+) strand synthesis
   4726..4847    -  polyA_signal   SV40 poly(A) signal: SV40 polyadenylation signal
   4870..4954    -  CDS            large T antigen (fragment): large T antigen from SV40 (simian virus 40)
   4971..5014    -  misc_feature   MCS (fragment): multiple cloning site
   5021..918     -  CDS            PKSB (across the origin): PKSB_ARATH - Also known as LAP5 From Arabidopsis thaliana (Mouse-ear cress).
>Addgene plasmid #221430 | pENTR-ABCC1_K684I_STOP | addgene full sequence | sequence record 437184 | Addgene NGS Result
TTGTTTCTGGACAGCATTCAAGATAGCTGGTCCGCCTGGGTGAACTGCCCAGAAAATATCGTTATACTTC
AGACCACCAGCACGTTTCAAGATAGGATCGCAGAAACCCTGAATATTGGATTCAATCAACTTAGGCAGTT
CACGACCCAGCTTGAAGGAAATGCCTTCTTCAGACAAACGACCATCGATGGTTTTGTTAGTTCCAGGAAT
AAAAGACTGACCGGCCCAGTCAAGCTCAAAGAAAGCACGCTCCAAAACAGGGATTGGATCTTTTCCCATA
ATCATAGCGGCAGCACCGTCACCGAACAGAGCTGCTCCAACCAGGTCGTAAGGACGGTCAGGGGAAAGTG
ACTTATATCCAATCAAAGTGCATTCTGACGTGATCAGAAGTACACGTGAGCCTGGGTTATTCTCAGCCAA
GTCTTTGGCAACACGGATTCCAGATGCACCACCATAGCAACCCAGCATGTACAACATTACACGGTTCACG
TCTGAACGCAAGCCAAGCAATTGTGCCAGGTACAAGTCGCCACCTGGCAGACGGATTTCGGATGAGGAAA
CATAAACAAGATGGGTAATTTCGGAGGCTGGACGGCCCCACTCTTTGATGGCAGCCGTTGCTGCCTCATG
TCCAAGTTGGGTAACAGCTTCGCCTGTAATAGCCAGACGCTGAGATACGGTTGCAGCTCCATCAACCAGG
AACTCAGGATGCTCATCCAGAATCTCCTTATTGACGACCAGATAACGCGTTTTCACGGTTGTGGTTTCGC
ACAAACGACGCAGTTTAGCCTGAAGGACTGGATCTTGCAGATTGAACTCCTGGATGTAATGGTCTGCCAA
ACCATCATTGAACGTCGTGTTAGCGGGCACAGCACGGCCAATAGCCATAATCGTAGTCTTGCCTGGAGTC
ACTTGACGATGTCCAGGAACCTTAATTGACTGATGAGTTCCGTTGCCATTGGCGGCAGGAATAGTAGCAC
CCAGTTCTACTGCTTGTCCATCGAATGCTGCCTCGACACGACGACTAGCCATGGTGGCGCTAGCGGATCT
GACGGTTCACTAAACCAGCTCTGCTTATATAGACCTCCCACCGTACACGCCTACCGCCCATTTGCGTCAA
TGGGGCGGAGTTGTTACGACATTTTGGAAAGTCCCGTTGATTTTGGTGCCAAAACAAACTCCCATTGACG
TCAATGGGGTGGAGACTTGGAAATCCCCGTGAGTCAAACCGCTATCCACGCCCATTGATGTACTGCCAAA
ACCGCATCACCATGGTAATAGCGATGACTAATACGTAGATGTACTGCCAAGTAGGAAAGTCCCATAAGGT
CATGTACTGGGCATAATGCCAGGCGGGCCATTTACCGTCATTGACGTCAATAGGGGGCGTACTTGGCATA
TGATACACTTGATGTACTGCCAAGTGGGCAGTTTACCGTAAATACTCCACCCATTGACGTCAATGGAAAG
TCCCTATTGGCGTTACTATGGGAACATACGTCATTATTGACGTCAATGGGCGGGGGTCGTTGGGCGGTCA
GCCAGGCGGGCCATTTACCGTAAGTTATGTAACGCGGAACTCCATATATGGGCTATGAACTAATGACCCC
GTAATTGATTACTATTAATAACTAATGCATGGCGGTAATACGGTTATCCACAGAATCAGGGGATAACGCA
GGAAAGAACATGTGAGCAAAAGGCCAGCAAAAGGCCAGGAACCGTAAAAAGGCCGCGTTGCTGGCGTTTT
TCCATAGGCTCCGCCCCCCTGACGAGCATCACAAAAATCGACGCTCAAGTCAGAGGTGGCGAAACCCGAC
AGGACTATAAAGATACCAGGCGTTTCCCCCTGGAAGCTCCCTCGTGCGCTCTCCTGTTCCGACCCTGCCG
CTTACCGGATACCTGTCCGCCTTTCTCCCTTCGGGAAGCGTGGCGCTTTCTCATAGCTCACGCTGTAGGT
ATCTCAGTTCGGTGTAGGTCGTTCGCTCCAAGCTGGGCTGTGTGCACGAACCCCCCGTTCAGCCCGACCG
CTGCGCCTTATCCGGTAACTATCGTCTTGAGTCCAACCCGGTAAGACACGACTTATCGCCACTGGCAGCA
GCCACTGGTAACAGGATTAGCAGAGCGAGGTATGTAGGCGGTGCTACAGAGTTCTTGAAGTGGTGGCCTA
ACTACGGCTACACTAGAAGAACAGTATTTGGTATCTGCGCTCTGCTGAAGCCAGTTACCTTCGGAAAAAG
AGTTGGTAGCTCTTGATCCGGCAAACAAACCACCGCTGGTAGCGGTGGTTTTTTTGTTTGCAAGCAGCAG
ATTACGCGCAGAAAAAAAGGATCTCAAGAAGATCCTTTGATCTTTTCTACGGGGTCTGACGCTCAGTGGA
ACGAAAACTCACGTTAAGGGATTTTGGTCATGAGATTATCAAAAAGGATCTTCACCTAGATCCTTTTAAA
TTAAAAATGAAGTTTTAAATCAATCTAAAGTATATATGAGTAACCTGAGGCTATGGCAGGGCCTGCCGCC
CCGACGTTGGCTGCGAGCCCTGGGCCTTCACCCGAACTTGGGGGGTGGGGTGGGGAAAAGGAAGAAACGC
GGGCGTATTGGCCCCAATGGGGTCTCGGTGGGGTATCGACAGAGTGCCAGCCCTGGGACCGAACCCCGCG
TTTATGAACAAACGACCCAACACCGTGCGTTTTATTCTGTCTTTTTATTGCCGTCATAGCGCGGGTTCCT
TCCGGTATTGTCTCCTTCCGTGTTTCAGTTAGCCTCCCCCTAGGGTGGGCGAAGAACTCCAGCATGAGAT
CCCCGCGCTGGAGGATCATCCAGCCGGCGTCCCGGAAAACGATTCCGAAGCCCAACCTTTCATAGAAGGC
GGCGGTGGAATCGAAATCTCGTGATGGCAGGTTGGGCGTCGCTTGGTCGGTCATTTCGAACCCCAGAGTC
CCGCTCAGAAGAACTCGTCAAGAAGGCGATAGAAGGCGATGCGCTGCGAATCGGGAGCGGCGATACCGTA
AAGCACGAGGAAGCGGTCAGCCCATTCGCCGCCAAGCTCTTCAGCAATATCACGGGTAGCCAACGCTATG
TCCTGATAGCGGTCCGCCACACCCAGCCGGCCACAGTCGATGAATCCAGAAAAGCGGCCATTTTCCACCA
TGATATTCGGCAAGCAGGCATCGCCATGGGTCACGACGAGATCCTCGCCGTCGGGCATGCTCGCCTTGAG
CCTGGCGAACAGTTCGGCTGGCGCGAGCCCCTGATGCTCTTCGTCCAGATCATCCTGATCGACAAGACCG
GCTTCCATCCGAGTACGTGCTCGCTCGATGCGATGTTTCGCTTGGTGGTCGAATGGGCAGGTAGCCGGAT
CAAGCGTATGCAGCCGCCGCATTGCATCAGCCATGATGGATACTTTCTCGGCAGGAGCAAGGTGAGATGA
CAGGAGATCCTGCCCCGGCACTTCGCCCAATAGCAGCCAGTCCCTTCCCGCTTCAGTGACAACGTCGAGC
ACAGCTGCGCAAGGAACGCCCGTCGTGGCCAGCCACGATAGCCGCGCTGCCTCGTCTTGCAGTTCATTCA
GGGCACCGGACAGGTCGGTCTTGACAAAAAGAACCGGGCGCCCCTGCGCTGACAGCCGGAACACGGCGGC
ATCAGAGCAGCCGATTGTCTGTTGTGCCCAGTCATAGCCGAATAGCCTCTCCACCCAAGCGGCCGGAGAA
CCTGCGTGCAATCCATCTTGTTCAATCATGCGAAACGATCCTCATCCTGTCTCTTGATCGATCTTTGCAA
AAGCCTAGGCCTCCAAAAAAGCCTCCTCACTACTTCTGGAATAGCTCAGAGGCCGAGGCGGCCTCGGCCT
CTGCATAAATAAAAAAAATTAGTCAGCCATGGGGCGGAGAATGGGCGGAACTGGGCGGAGTTAGGGGCGG
GATGGGCGGAGTTAGGGGCGGGACTATGGTTGCTGACTAATTGAGATGCATGCTTTGCATACTTCTGCCT
GCTGGGGAGCCTGGGGACTTTCCACACCTGGTTGCTGACTAATTGAGATGCATGCTTTGCATACTTCTGC
CTGCTGGGGAGCCTGGGGACTTTCCACACCCTAACTGACACACATTCCACAGCTGGTTCTTTCCGCCTCA
GGACTCTTCCTTTTTCAATATTATTGAAGCATTTATCAGGGTTATTGTCTCATGAGCGGATACATATTTG
AATGTATTTAGAAAAATAAACAAATAGGGGTTCCGCGCACATTTCCCCGAAAAGTGCCACCTG
[124 nt withheld, positions 4264-4387]
C
[91 nt withheld, positions 4389-4479]
A
[49 nt withheld, positions 4481-4529]
CCTTTGACGTTGGAGTCCACGTTCTTT
[37 nt withheld, positions 4557-4593]
ACCCTATCTCGGTCTATTCTTTTGATTTATAAGGGATTTTGCCGATTTCGGCCTATTGGTTAAAAAATGA
GCTGATTTAACAAAAATTTAACGCGAATTTTAACAAAATATTAACGCTTACAATTTACGCGTTAAGATAC
ATTGATGAGTTTGGACAAACCACAACTAGAATGCAGTGAAAAAAATGCTTTATTTGTGAAATTTGTGATG
CTATTGCTTTATTTGTAACCATTATAAGCTGCAATAAACAAGTTAACAACAACAATTGCATTCATTTTAT
GTTTCAGGTTCAGGGGGAGGTGTGGGAGGTTTTTTAAAGCAAGTAAAACCTCTACAAATGTGGTATGGCT
GATTATGATCAGTTATCTAGATCCGGTGGATCCCGGGCCCGCGGTACCGTCGACTGCAGAATTCGAAGCT
TTCAGCACAGGTTACGCAGCAAAGCACCCTCGATAGTGACGCCGGGGCCAAATGCAAGCAGCAGACCCCA
CTCTGGTTCCGTATTTACGTTGTCATTTGCTTCCTTCAGTTTCAAGGATTGATGACGCATATAGTCCAGT
ACGTAAATGCAGGTGGAACTAGAAATGTTACCGTAGTCACGCAGAACCTGACGTGCGGTCTGAAGTTTCT
CGGGTGCCAAATCCAG
