Features (pLannotate 1.2.2; 8 found; start..end, strand, type, name):
      1..100     +  protein_bind   attL1: mutant version of attL; recombination site for the Gateway® LR reaction LR Clonase™
    107..4699    +  CDS            ABCC1: MRP1_HUMAN - Also known as MRP, MRP1. Experimental evidence at protein level: Swiss-Prot protein existence level 1. Mediates export of organic anions and drugs from the cytoplasm (PubMed:7961706, PubMed:16230346, PubMed:9281595, PubMed:10064732, PubMed:11114332). Mediates ATP-dependent transport of glutathione and glutathione conjugates, leukotriene C4, estradiol-17- beta-o-glucuronide, methotrexate, antiviral drugs and other xenobiotics (PubMed:7961706, PubMed:16230346, PubMed:9281595, PubMed:10064732, PubMed:11114332). Confers resistance to anticancer drugs by decreasing accumulation of drug
   4735..4834    -  protein_bind   attL2: mutant version of attL; recombination site for the Gateway® LR reaction LR Clonase™
   5079..5667    -  rep_origin     ori: high-copy-number ColE1/pMB1/pBR322/pUC origin of replication
   5803..6618    -  CDS            KanR: aminoglycoside phosphotransferase; aph(3')-Ia; confers resistance to kanamycin in bacteria or G418 (Geneticin®) in eukaryotes
   6734..6756    +  misc_feature   MCS (fragment): pBluescript multiple cloning site
   6756..6802    +  terminator     rrnB T1 terminator: transcription terminator T1 from the E. coli rrnB gene
   6904..6947    -  CDS            lacZα (fragment): LacZα fragment of β-galactosidase; lacZ fragment
>Addgene plasmid #221430 | pENTR-ABCC1_K684I_STOP | addgene full sequence | sequence record 440990 | Addgene NGS Result
CAAATAATGATTTTATTTTGACTGATAGTGACCTGTTCGTTGCAACAGATTGATGAGCAATGCTTTTTTA
TAATGCCAACTTTGTACAAAAAAGCAGGCTGCCACCATGGCACTCCGAGGCTTTTGTAGCGCAGATGGCA
GCGACCCCCTGTGGGATTGGAATGTAACATGGAATACAAGCAACCCTGACTTCACAAAATGTTTTCAAAA
TACAGTACTCGTCTGGGTCCCCTGCTTCTACTTGTGGGCATGTTTCCCCTTCTACTTCTTGTATCTCTCC
AGGCACGATAGGGGATACATCCAAATGACCCCTCTGAATAAAACCAAAACTGCTCTGGGCTTCCTGTTAT
GGATAGTCTGCTGGGCCGACTTATTTTATTCCTTTTGGGAGCGCTCAAGGGGCATCTTCCTCGCCCCCGT
TTTCCTTGTATCTCCTACGTTGCTTGGAATCACTATGTTATTAGCTACTTTCCTGATCCAACTCGAAAGA
AGAAAAGGGGTTCAAAGCAGTGGAATAATGCTCACCTTTTGGCTCGTAGCCTTGGTGTGCGCACTCGCAA
TCTTGAGGTCAAAGATCATGACTGCACTGAAGGAAGATGCCCAAGTAGATTTGTTTCGCGACATAACTTT
CTACGTGTATTTCTCACTTCTTCTGATCCAACTGGTCCTTTCTTGCTTCTCCGATCGGAGCCCTTTATTT
TCCGAGACCATCCATGACCCAAACCCTTGTCCAGAGAGCTCTGCGAGTTTCTTATCTAGGATCACCTTCT
GGTGGATCACCGGTTTAATCGTTCGCGGTTATCGGCAGCCGCTTGAGGGCTCTGACCTTTGGAGTCTTAA
CAAAGAGGATACGTCAGAACAAGTGGTTCCTGTACTGGTGAAGAATTGGAAGAAAGAATGTGCCAAAACT
CGCAAGCAACCCGTTAAAGTAGTGTATTCTAGCAAGGATCCCGCCCAGCCGAAAGAGTCATCCAAAGTGG
ATGCCAATGAGGAAGTTGAAGCATTGATTGTAAAGTCTCCTCAGAAAGAGTGGAACCCTTCATTGTTTAA
GGTTCTGTATAAGACATTTGGTCCCTACTTTCTGATGTCTTTCTTCTTCAAAGCGATCCATGACCTTATG
ATGTTTTCAGGTCCCCAAATTCTGAAGTTACTTATTAAGTTTGTGAATGATACCAAGGCACCGGATTGGC
AGGGGTATTTCTACACTGTTCTCCTGTTTGTAACAGCGTGCCTTCAAACACTCGTCTTACACCAGTATTT
CCACATATGCTTCGTGTCAGGAATGAGGATTAAGACAGCCGTTATCGGTGCTGTCTACAGAAAGGCTCTC
GTCATCACTAACAGCGCGAGAAAATCTTCCACAGTGGGTGAAATTGTGAACCTGATGAGCGTGGATGCGC
AAAGATTTATGGACCTCGCCACCTATATTAACATGATATGGAGCGCACCCCTGCAGGTCATATTGGCACT
CTACTTGCTTTGGTTGAACCTGGGTCCAAGTGTTCTGGCTGGTGTTGCTGTGATGGTGTTGATGGTACCC
GTTAACGCCGTCATGGCCATGAAGACTAAGACATATCAAGTCGCTCATATGAAATCCAAGGACAACCGAA
TAAAACTCATGAACGAAATCCTGAATGGTATTAAAGTGCTTAAACTGTATGCTTGGGAACTGGCTTTCAA
AGATAAGGTCTTGGCTATCCGTCAAGAAGAATTGAAAGTTCTTAAGAAATCAGCTTACCTCTCAGCCGTC
GGCACGTTCACCTGGGTCTGCACACCCTTTCTGGTGGCCTTGTGTACTTTCGCCGTATATGTCACTATTG
ACGAGAACAATATCCTGGACGCACAAACCGCCTTTGTATCCCTCGCGCTGTTTAACATTCTCCGGTTTCC
GCTTAATATCTTGCCTATGGTGATCTCAAGTATTGTCCAAGCCAGTGTCTCTCTGAAACGGCTCCGCATC
TTTCTGTCTCATGAGGAGTTGGAACCAGATTCTATAGAACGCCGACCCGTGAAAGACGGCGGCGGGACCA
ACAGCATAACTGTCAGAAACGCAACATTCACATGGGCTCGCAGTGACCCGCCCACCCTCAATGGCATTAC
ATTCTCCATTCCGGAAGGCGCATTAGTCGCAGTGGTGGGGCAAGTTGGATGTGGCATATCCAGCCTGCTC
TCCGCTCTGCTTGCCGAGATGGACAAAGTTGAGGGACATGTCGCTATAAAAGGGTCTGTCGCATATGTCC
CCCAACAAGCCTGGATACAGAATGATTCTTTACGAGAGAACATATTGTTTGGATGTCAACTCGAAGAACC
CTATTACCGGTCCGTTATTCAAGCATGTGCTCTCTTGCCTGACCTCGAGATTCTTCCCAGCGGCGACCGT
ACAGAGATCGGCGAGAAAGGCGTCAATCTCTCTGGTGGCCAAAAGCAGCGCGTCAGCTTGGCACGTGCCG
TGTATTCTAATGCTGATATTTATCTGTTCGATGATCCACTCTCTGCCGTGGATGCCCATGTGGGGAAACA
CATATTCGAGAATGTAATAGGGCCCAAGGGTATGCTTAAGAATAAAACTAGGATTCTGGTAACCCATAGT
ATGTCTTATTTGCCACAAGTTGATGTCATTATCGTCATGTCTGGCGGAAAGATTAGTGAGATGGGCTCTT
ACCAAGAACTGCTGGCCCGGGACGGGGCCTTTGCCGAATTCCTGCGTACTTACGCCTCAACGGAACAGGA
GCAGGATGCTGAGGAGAATGGAGTAACCGGAGTTAGCGGGCCAGGTAAAGAGGCTAAACAAATGGAGAAC
GGGATGTTAGTCACTGACTCTGCAGGAAAACAACTGCAACGCCAGCTGAGCAGCAGCAGTAGCTATTCCG
GCGACATTTCCCGACACCACAACTCTACTGCGGAACTTCAGAAAGCGGAAGCTAAGAAAGAGGAAACTTG
GAAACTGATGGAAGCTGATAAGGCTCAAACCGGGCAAGTGAAACTGTCTGTTTATTGGGATTATATGAAG
GCCATTGGGTTGTTTATTAGCTTCCTGTCAATTTTCCTGTTCATGTGTAATCATGTTTCAGCTTTAGCCT
CTAACTATTGGCTTTCTCTCTGGACCGATGATCCTATTGTTAATGGTACTCAAGAGCATACTAAAGTAAG
GCTCAGCGTGTATGGTGCCCTGGGCATAAGCCAAGGTATCGCCGTATTTGGGTACAGCATGGCTGTATCC
ATCGGTGGAATCCTCGCGTCACGCTGCCTTCATGTCGACTTGTTACATTCAATACTGAGGAGTCCTATGT
CCTTCTTTGAAAGAACACCTAGCGGAAACCTGGTCAACCGATTTTCAAAGGAACTGGATACTGTCGACTC
CATGATTCCTGAGGTTATTAAAATGTTTATGGGCTCTTTATTTAACGTGATTGGAGCCTGTATCGTCATC
CTGCTTGCCACGCCAATCGCAGCGATAATCATTCCACCCCTGGGACTTATCTACTTCTTTGTGCAACGCT
TCTACGTGGCGTCATCCCGACAGCTCAAACGCCTGGAAAGCGTCTCCAGAAGCCCAGTGTACTCACATTT
CAACGAGACCCTGCTTGGGGTTTCCGTGATAAGGGCTTTCGAGGAACAGGAACGCTTTATACATCAATCC
GACTTGAAAGTGGATGAGAACCAAAAGGCCTATTATCCGTCCATAGTAGCAAACAGGTGGCTGGCTGTAC
GTCTGGAGTGCGTGGGAAATTGCATTGTTCTGTTTGCAGCTTTATTTGCCGTTATATCCAGGCACAGTCT
CTCAGCCGGGCTCGTTGGGTTGTCTGTCAGCTACTCACTGCAAGTGACGACTTATCTTAATTGGCTTGTG
CGCATGAGCTCAGAAATGGAAACAAATATCGTAGCAGTTGAACGGCTTAAAGAATACTCAGAAACAGAGA
AAGAGGCACCTTGGCAAATACAAGAAACTGCACCACCTTCCAGTTGGCCTCAAGTCGGCCGGGTCGAGTT
CAGAAATTATTGTCTGAGGTATCGAGAAGACCTGGACTTTGTGCTGAGACATATTAATGTTACCATTAAT
GGCGGTGAAAAGGTCGGGATTGTAGGAAGGACTGGTGCAGGTAAATCCAGCCTTACGTTAGGCCTTTTCC
GTATCAACGAATCCGCTGAAGGCGAGATCATAATAGATGGGATTAATATAGCCAAAATCGGCCTTCATGA
TCTTCGCTTCAAGATCACTATCATCCCTCAGGACCCCGTTTTGTTTTCTGGAAGCTTACGCATGAACTTG
GATCCATTCTCACAGTATTCCGACGAAGAAGTGTGGACTTCACTCGAATTGGCGCACCTGAAGGACTTTG
TGAGCGCTTTGCCAGACAAGCTCGACCATGAATGTGCCGAAGGCGGTGAGAACTTAAGCGTAGGCCAACG
TCAGTTAGTTTGCCTTGCTCGGGCGCTGCTCCGAAAGACTAAGATTCTCGTATTAGATGAAGCCACTGCG
GCAGTTGACCTTGAAACAGATGACCTCATACAGAGCACGATCAGAACGCAATTTGAAGACTGTACAGTTC
TCACCATCGCGCATAGACTTAACACCATTATGGATTACACAAGAGTCATTGTGTTAGACAAGGGTGAGAT
CCAAGAGTACGGGGCCCCAAGTGATCTGTTACAACAACGAGGGCTGTTCTACTCTATGGCAAAGGACGCC
GGATTAGTATGACTTGTGGAAAGGACGTGTCACTTGAACGCGGGACCCAGCTTTCTTGTACAAAGTTGGC
ATTATAAGAAAGCATTGCTTATCAATTTGTTGCAACGAACAGGTCACTATCAGTCAAAATAAAATCATTA
TTTGAGGCTAGGTGGAGGCTCAGTGATGATAAGTCTGCGATGGTGGATGCATGTGTCATGGTCATAGCTG
TTTCCTGTGTGAAATTGTTATCCGCTCAGAGGGCACAATCCTATTCCGCGCTATCCGACAATCTCCAAGA
CATTAGGTGGAGTTCAGTTCGGCGTATGGCATATGTCGCTGGAAAGAACATGTGAGCAAAAGGCCAGCAA
AAGGCCAGGAACCGTAAAAAGGCCGCGTTGCTGGCGTTTTTCCATAGGCTCCACCCCCCTGACGAGCATC
ACAAAAATCGACGCTCAAGTCAGAGGTGGCGAAACCCGACAGGACTATAAAGATACCAGGCGTTTCCCCC
TGGAAGCTCCCTCGTGCGCTCTCCTGTTCCGACCCTGCCGCTTACCGGATACCTGTCCGCCTTTCTCCCT
TCGGGAAGCGTGGCGCTTTCTCATAGCTCACGCTGTAGGTATCTCAGTTCGGTGTAGGTCGTTCGCTCCA
AGCTGGGCTGTGTGCACGAACCCCCCGTTCAGCCCGACCGCTGCGCCTTATCCGGTAACTATCGTCTTGA
GTCCAACCCGGTAAGACACGACTTATCGCCACTGGCAGCAGCCACTGGTAACAGGATTAGCAGAGCGAGG
TATGTAGGCGGTGCTACAGAGTTCTTGAAGTGGTGGCCTAACTACGGCTACACTAGAAGAACAGTATTTG
GTATCTGCGCTCTGCTGAAGCCAGTTACCTTCGGAAAAAGAGTTGGTAGCTCTTGATCCGGCAAACAAAC
CACCGCTGGTAGCGGTGGTTTTTTTGTTTGCAAGCAGCAGATTACGCGCAGAAAAAAAGGATCTCAAGAA
GATCCTTTGATCTTTTCTACGGGGTCTGACGCTCTATTCAACAAAGCCGCCGTCCCGTCAAGTCAGCGTA
AATGGGTAGGGGGCTTCAAATCGTCCGCTCTGCCAGTGTTACAACCAATTAACAAATTCTGATTAGAAAA
ACTCATCGAGCATCAAATGAAACTGCAATTTATTCATATCAGGATTATCAATACCATATTTTTGAAAAAG
CCGTTTCTGTAATGAAGGAGAAAACTCACCGAGGCAGTTCCATAGGATGGCAAGATCCTGGTATCGGTCT
GCGATTCCGACTCGTCCAACATCAATACAACCTATTAATTTCCCCTCGTCAAAAATAAGGTTATCAAGTG
AGAAATCACCATGAGTGACGACTGAATCCGGTGAGAATGGCAAAAGCTTATGCATTTCTTTCCAGACTTG
TTCAACAGGCCAGCCATTACGCTCGTCATCAAAATCACTCGCATCAACCAAACCGTTATTCATTCGTGAT
TGCGCCTGAGCGAGACGAAATACGCGATCGCTGTTAAAAGGACAATTACAAACAGGAATCGAATGCAACC
GGCGCAGGAACACTGCCAGCGCATCAACAATATTTTCACCTGAATCAGGATATTCTTCTAATACCTGGAA
TGCTGTTTTCCCGGGGATCGCAGTGGTGAGTAACCATGCATCATCAGGAGTACGGATAAAATGCTTGATG
GTCGGAAGAGGCATAAATTCCGTCAGCCAGTTTAGTCTGACCATCTCATCTGTAACATCATTGGCAACGC
TACCTTTGCCATGTTTCAGAAACAACTCTGGCGCATCGGGCTTCCCATACAATCGATAGATTGTCGCACC
TGATTGCCCGACATTATCGCGAGCCCATTTATACCCATATAAATCAGCATCCATGTTGGAATTTAATCGC
GGCCTCGAGCAAGACGTTTCCCGTTGAATATGGCTCATAACACCCCTTGTATTACTGTTTATGTAAGCAG
ACAGTTTTATTGTTCATGATGATATATTTTTATCTTGTGCAATGTAACATCAGAGATTTTGAGACACAAC
GTGGCTTTCCCCCGCCGCTCTAGAACTAGTGGATCCAAATAAAACGAAAGGCTCAGTCGAAAGACTGGGC
CTTTCGTTTTATCTGTTGTTTGTCGCATTATACGAGACGTCCAGGTTGGGATACCTGAAACAAAACCCAT
CGTACGGCCAAGGAAGTCTCCAATAACTGTGATCCACCACAAGCGCCAGGGTTTTCCCAGTCACGACGTT
GTAAAACGACGGCCAGTCATGCATAATCCGCACGCATCTGGAATAAGGAAGTGCCATTCCGCCTGACCT
